Addgene plasmid #156927: pD649-HAsp-LRRN3-Fc(DAPA)-AviTag-6xHis
Purpose: Mammalian expression of cell-surface protein extracellular domain fused to Fc(DAPA)-Avi-6xHis. Protein is secreted from cells.
Depositing lab: Chris Garcia. Depositing organization: Stanford University. Publication: A Human IgSF Cell-Surface Interactome Reveals a Complex Network of Protein-Protein Interactions. Wojtowicz WM, Vielmetter J, Fernandes RA, Siepe DH, Eastman CL, Chisholm GB, Cox S, Klock H, Anderson PW, Rue SM, Miller JJ, Glaser SM, Bragstad ML, Vance J, Lam AW, Lesley SA, Zinn K, Garcia KC. Cell. 2020 Aug 20;182(4):1027-1043.e17. doi: 10.1016/j.cell.2020.07.025. PubMed 32822567.
Backbone
  Vector backbone: pD649
  Backbone size w/o insert (bp): 6106
  Vector type: Mammalian Expression
Growth in bacteria
  Bacterial resistance: Ampicillin, 100 μg/mL
  Growth temperature: 37°C
  Growth strain: DH5alpha
  Copy number: High Copy
Gene/Insert
  Gene/Insert name: LRRN3
  Species: H. sapiens (human)
  Insert size (bp): 1818
  Mutation: Fc region of human IgG contains D265A and P329A mutations (DAPA)
  Entrez Gene: LRRN3 (a.k.a. NLRR3, NLRR-3, FIGLER5, FLJ11129)
  Promoter: CMV/SP6
  Tag / fusion protein: Fc(DAPA)-AviTag-6xHis (C terminal on backbone)
  Cloning method: Restriction Enzyme; 5′ cloning site GCGGCCGC (not destroyed); 3′ cloning site GGCGCGCC (not destroyed)
  Sequencing primers: 5′ ATTTAGGTGACACTATAG; 3′ CACGTACCAGTTGAACTTCACC
Resource information
  A portion of this plasmid was derived from a plasmid made by: synthesis by ThermoFisher
Terms and licenses: Academic/Nonprofit Terms; Industry Terms: Not Available to Industry
Depositor comments: Some plasmids in this collection may have an IS4-like element ISVsa5 family transposase upstream of the CMV promoter.
How to cite: pD649-HAsp-LRRN3-Fc(DAPA)-AviTag-6xHis was a gift from Chris Garcia (Addgene plasmid # 156927 ; http://n2t.net/addgene:156927 ; RRID:Addgene_156927)
