[The description below was written by a language model from this plasmid's Addgene catalogue record and pLannotate feature annotations shown in this document.]
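Description:
pD649-HAsp-LRRN3-Fc(DAPA)-AviTag-6xHis is a mammalian expression plasmid built on the pD649 backbone for producing the extracellular domain of human LRRN3, a cell-surface protein, as a secreted Fc fusion. In bacteria it is maintained at high copy from a ColE1/pUC-type origin and selected with ampicillin through a complete β-lactamase gene. The sequenced plasmid is about 7.9 kb, consistent with the stated backbone plus an insert of roughly 1.8 kb. Short annotated remnants of KanR, lacZα, an rrnB terminator, a lac operator and the f1 origin appear to be nonfunctional backbone leftovers.

Expression is driven by the CMV immediate-early enhancer and promoter, followed by a fragment of CMV intron A. An SP6 promoter lies just upstream of the coding region and could support in vitro transcription. The open reading frame begins with a signal peptide: the plasmid name indicates an HA-derived leader, while the automated annotation matches a short stretch to an immunoglobulin heavy-chain signal sequence. This leader directs the LRRN3 ectodomain into the secretory pathway. The ectodomain is fused at its C terminus to a human IgG1 Fc carrying the D265A and P329A (DAPA) substitutions, which are generally used to reduce Fc effector binding. An AviTag for site-specific biotinylation and a 6xHis tag for affinity purification follow according to the record, though neither is separately annotated. A bGH polyadenylation signal ends the transcript.

A second cassette places a puromycin resistance gene under SV40 and EM7 promoters with an SV40 poly(A) signal, which could allow selection of transfected mammalian cells. The depositor notes that some plasmids in this collection may carry an IS4-like transposase upstream of the CMV promoter. The plasmid belongs to a set used to map extracellular protein–protein interactions among human cell-surface proteins.
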