Features (pLannotate 1.2.2; 21 found; start..end, strand, type, name):
    119..143     -  CDS            KanR (fragment): aminoglycoside phosphotransferase; aph(3')-Ia; confers resistance to kanamycin
    254..842     +  rep_origin     ori: high-copy-number ColE1/pMB1/pBR322/pUC origin of replication
   1067..1084    +  terminator     rrnB T2 terminator (fragment): transcription terminator T2 from the E. coli rrnB gene
   1109..1128    -  CDS            lacZα (fragment): LacZα fragment of β-galactosidase; lacZ fragment
   1584..1600    +  protein_bind   lac operator: The lac repressor binds to the lac operator to inhibit transcription in E. coli. This inhibition can be relieved by adding lactose or isopropyl-β-D-thiogalactopyranoside (IPTG). lac repressor encoded by lacI
   1843..2146    +  enhancer       CMV enhancer: human cytomegalovirus immediate early enhancer
   2147..2350    +  promoter       CMV promoter: human cytomegalovirus (CMV) immediate early promoter
   2486..2529    +  intron         CMV intron (fragment): modified intron A from human cytomegalovirus
   2581..2599    +  promoter       SP6 promoter: promoter for bacteriophage SP6 RNA polymerase
   2603..2640    +  CDS            IgH signal sequence (fragment): signal sequence from the mouse immunoglobulin heavy chain variable region
   2746..4566    +  CDS            LRRN3 (fragment): LRRN3_HUMAN - Experimental evidence at transcript level: Swiss-Prot protein existence level 2. From Homo sapiens (Human).
   4582..5259    +  CDS            IGHG1 (fragment): IGHG1_HUMAN - Experimental evidence at protein level: Swiss-Prot protein existence level 1. Constant region of immunoglobulin heavy chains. Immunoglobulins, also known as antibodies, are membrane-bound or secreted glycoproteins produced by B lymphocytes. In the recognition phase of humoral immunity, the membrane-bound immunoglobulins serve as receptors which, upon binding of a specific antigen, trigger the clonal expansion and differentiation of B lymphocytes into immunoglobulins- secreting plasma cells. Secreted immunoglobulins mediate the effector phase of humoral immunity, which results in
   5474..5585    +  polyA_signal   bGH poly(A) signal: bovine growth hormone polyadenylation signal
   5586..5694    +  rep_origin     f1 ori (fragment): f1 bacteriophage origin of replication; arrow indicates direction of (+) strand synthesis
   5708..6037    +  promoter       SV40 promoter: SV40 enhancer and early promoter
   6085..6132    +  promoter       EM7 promoter: synthetic bacterial promoter&nbsp
   6151..6750    +  CDS            PuroR (fragment): puromycin N-acetyltransferase; pac from Streptomyces; confers resistance to puromycin
   6760..6885    +  CDS            ble (fragment): BLE_KLEPN - Experimental evidence at protein level: Swiss-Prot protein existence level 1. Binding protein with a strong affinity to the bleomycin family of antibiotics. Binds to CL990; an antimitotic-antibiotic compound. From Klebsiella pneumoniae.
   6880..7001    +  polyA_signal   SV40 poly(A) signal: SV40 polyadenylation signal
   7054..7914    -  CDS            AmpR: β-lactamase; bla; confers resistance to ampicillin, carbenicillin, and related antibiotics
   7917..89      -  promoter       AmpR promoter (fragment) (across the origin): bla
>Addgene plasmid #156927 | pD649-HAsp-LRRN3-Fc(DAPA)-AviTag-6xHis | addgene full sequence | sequence record 407027 | Addgene NGS Result
TTTCAATATTATTGAAGCATTTATCAGGGTTATTGTCTCATGAGCGGATACATATTTGAATGTATTTAGA
AAAATAAACAAATAGGGGTCAGTGTTACAACCAATTAACCAATTCTGAACATTATCGCGAGCCCATTTAT
ACCTGAATATGGCTCATAACACCCCTTGCTCATGACCAAAATCCCTTAACGTGAGTTACGCGCGCGTCGT
TCCACTGAGCGTCAGACCCCGTAGAAAAGATCAAAGGATCTTCTTGAGATCCTTTTTTTCTGCGCGTAAT
CTGCTGCTTGCAAACAAAAAAACCACCGCTACCAGCGGTGGTTTGTTTGCCGGATCAAGAGCTACCAACT
CTTTTTCCGAAGGTAACTGGCTTCAGCAGAGCGCAGATACCAAATACTGTTCTTCTAGTGTAGCCGTAGT
TAGCCCACCACTTCAAGAACTCTGTAGCACCGCCTACATACCTCGCTCTGCTAATCCTGTTACCAGTGGC
TGCTGCCAGTGGCGATAAGTCGTGTCTTACCGGGTTGGACTCAAGACGATAGTTACCGGATAAGGCGCAG
CGGTCGGGCTGAACGGGGGGTTCGTGCACACAGCCCAGCTTGGAGCGAACGACCTACACCGAACTGAGAT
ACCTACAGCGTGAGCTATGAGAAAGCGCCACGCTTCCCGAAGGGAGAAAGGCGGACAGGTATCCGGTAAG
CGGCAGGGTCGGAACAGGAGAGCGCACGAGGGAGCTTCCAGGGGGAAACGCCTGGTATCTTTATAGTCCT
GTCGGGTTTCGCCACCTCTGACTTGAGCGTCGATTTTTGTGATGCTCGTCAGGGGGGCGGAGCCTATGGA
AAAACGCCAGCAACGCGGCCTTTTTACGGTTCCTGGCCTTTTGCTGGCCTTTTGCTCACATGTTCTTTCC
TGCGTTATCCCCTGATTCTGTGGATAACCGTATTACCGCCTTTGAGTGAGCTGATACCGCTCGCCGCAGC
CGAACGACCGAGCGCAGCGAGTCAGTGAGCGAGGAAGCGGAAGGCGAGAGTAGGGAACTGCCAGGCATCA
AACTAAGCAGAAGGCCCCTGACGGATGGCCTTTTTGCGTTTCTACAAACTCTTTCTGTGTTGTAAAACGA
CGGCCAGTCTTAAGCTCGGGCCCCCTGGGCGGTTCTGATAACGAGTAATCGTTAATCCGCAAATAACGTA
AAAACCCGCTTCGGCGGGTTTTTTTATGGGGGGAGTTTAGGGAAAGAGCATTTGTCAGAATATTTAAGGG
CGCCTGTCACTTTGCTTGATATATGAGAATTATTTAACCTTATAAATGAGAAAAAAGCAACGCACTTTAA
ATAAGATACGTTGCTTTTTCGATTGATGAACACCTATAATTAAACTATTCATCTATTATTTATGATTTTT
TGTATATACAATATTTCTAGTTTGTTAAAGAGAATTAAGAAAATAAATCTCGAAAATAATAAAGGGAAAA
TCAGTTTTTGATATCAAAATTATACATGTCAACGATAATACAAAATATAATACAAACTATAAGATGTTAT
CAGTATTTATTATCATTTAGAATAAATTTTGTGTCGCCCTTAATTGTGAGCGGATAACAATTACGAGCTT
CATGCACAGTGGCGTTGACTCAATATTGGCCATTAGCCATATTATTCATTGGTTATATAGCATAAATCAA
TATTGGCTATTGGCCATTGCATACGTTGTATCTATATCATAATATGTACATTTATATTGGCTCATGTCCA
ATATGACCGCCATGTTGGCATTGATTATTGACTAGTTATTAATAGTAATCAATTACGGGGTCATTAGTTC
ATAGCCCATATATGGAGTTCCGCGTTACATAACTTACGGTAAATGGCCCGCCTGGCTGACCGCCCAACGA
CCCCCGCCCATTGACGTCAATAATGACGTATGTTCCCATAGTAACGCCAATAGGGACTTTCCATTGACGT
CAATGGGTGGAGTATTTACGGTAAACTGCCCACTTGGCAGTACATCAAGTGTATCATATGCCAAGTACGC
CCCCTATTGACGTCAATGACGGTAAATGGCCCGCCTGGCATTATGCCCAGTACATGACCTTATGGGACTT
TCCTACTTGGCAGTACATCTACGTATTAGTCATCGCTATTACCATGGTGATGCGGTTTTGGCAGTACATC
AATGGGCGTGGATAGCGGTTTGACTCACGGGGATTTCCAAGTCTCCACCCCATTGACGTCAATGGGAGTT
TGTTTTGGCACCAAAATCAACGGGACTTTCCAAAATGTCGTAACAACTCCGCCCCATTGACGCAAATGGG
CGGTAGGCGTGTACGGTGGGAGGTCTATATAAGCAGAGCTCGTTTAGTGAACCGTCAGATCGCCTGGAGA
CGCCATCCACGCTGTTTTGACCTCCATAGAAGACACCGGGACCGATCCAGCCTCCGCGGCCGGGAACGGT
GCATTGGAACGCGGATTCCCCGTGCCAAGAGTGACGTAAGTACCGCCTATAGAGTCTATAGGCCCACCCC
CTTGGCTTCGTTAGAACGCGGCTACAATTAATACATAACCTTATGTATCATACACATACGATTTAGGTGA
CACTATAGAATAACATCCACTTTGCCTTTCTCTCCACAGGTGTCCACTCCCAGGTCCAACTGCACCTCGG
TTCTATCGAAAACGCGCCTGCTAGCGCCACCATGAAGACCATCATTGCCCTGAGCTACATCTTCTGCCTG
GTGTTCGCTGCGGCCGCCGTGGATAAGAAAGTGGACTGCCCTAGACTGTGTACCTGCGAGATCAGACCCT
GGTTCACCCCTCGGAGCATCTACATGGAAGCCAGCACCGTGGACTGCAACGATCTGGGCCTGCTGACCTT
TCCTGCCAGACTGCCTGCCAACACACAGATCCTGCTGCTGCAGACCAACAATATCGCCAAGATCGAGTAC
AGCACCGACTTTCCCGTGAACCTGACCGGCCTGGATCTGAGCCAGAACAACCTGAGCAGCGTGACCAACA
TCAACGTGAAGAAGATGCCCCAGCTGCTGAGCGTGTACCTGGAAGAGAACAAGCTGACCGAGCTGCCCGA
GAAGTGTCTGAGCGAGCTGAGCAACCTGCAAGAGCTGTACATCAACCACAACCTGCTGAGCACAATCAGC
CCTGGCGCCTTTATCGGCCTGCACAATCTGCTCAGACTGCACCTGAACAGCAACCGGCTGCAGATGATCA
ACAGCAAGTGGTTCGACGCCCTGCCTAACCTGGAAATCCTGATGATCGGCGAGAACCCCATCATCCGGAT
CAAGGACATGAACTTCAAGCCCCTGATCAACCTGCGGAGCCTGGTTATCGCCGGCATCAACCTGACAGAG
ATCCCCGACAATGCCCTCGTGGGCCTCGAGAACCTGGAATCCATCAGCTTCTACGACAACCGCCTGATCA
AGGTGCCACACGTGGCCCTGCAGAAGGTGGTCAACCTGAAGTTCCTGGACCTGAACAAGAACCCTATCAA
CAGAATCAGACGGGGCGACTTCAGCAACATGCTGCATCTGAAAGAGCTGGGCATCAACAACATGCCCGAG
CTGATCTCCATCGACAGCCTGGCCGTCGACAATCTGCCCGACCTGAGAAAGATCGAGGCCACCAACAATC
CCCGGCTGAGCTACATTCACCCCAACGCCTTTTTCAGACTGCCCAAGCTGGAATCCCTGATGCTGAATAG
CAACGCCCTGAGCGCCCTGTACCACGGCACAATTGAGAGCCTGCCAAACCTGAAAGAAATCAGCATCCAC
AGCAATCCCATCCGCTGCGACTGCGTGATCCGGTGGATGAACATGAACAAGACCAATATCCGGTTCATGG
AACCCGATAGCCTGTTCTGCGTGGACCCTCCTGAGTTCCAGGGCCAGAATGTGCGCCAGGTGCACTTCCG
GGACATGATGGAAATCTGCCTGCCTCTGATCGCCCCTGAGAGCTTCCCCAGCAACCTGAATGTGGAAGCC
GGCAGCTACGTGTCCTTCCACTGTAGAGCCACAGCCGAGCCTCAGCCTGAGATCTACTGGATCACACCCA
GCGGCCAGAAGCTGCTGCCTAACACACTGACCGACAAGTTCTACGTGCACAGCGAGGGCACCCTGGACAT
CAATGGCGTGACCCCTAAAGAAGGCGGCCTGTACACCTGTATCGCCACCAATCTTGTGGGCGCCGACCTG
AAGTCCGTGATGATTAAGGTGGACGGCAGCTTCCCTCAGGACAACAACGGCAGCCTGAACATCAAGATCA
GAGACATCCAGGCCAACAGCGTGCTGGTGTCTTGGAAGGCCAGCAGCAAGATCCTGAAGTCTAGCGTGAA
GTGGACCGCCTTCGTGAAAACCGAGAACAGCCACGCCGCTCAGAGCGCCAGAATTCCTTCCGACGTGAAG
GTGTACAATCTGACCCATCTGAACCCCAGCACCGAGTACAAGATCTGCATCGATATCCCCACCATCTACC
AGAAAAACCGGAAGAAATGCGTGAACGTGACCACCAAGGGACTGCACCCCGACCAGAAAGAGTACGAGAA
GAACAACACCACCACAGGCGCGCCGGGCGGCGACAAGACCCACACCTGCCCCCCCTGCCCAGCTCCAGAA
CTGCTGGGAGGGCCTTCCGTGTTCCTGTTCCCCCCCAAGCCCAAGGACACCCTGATGATCAGCAGGACCC
CCGAGGTGACCTGCGTGGTGGTGGCCGTGTCCCACGAGGACCCAGAGGTGAAGTTCAACTGGTACGTGGA
CGGCGTGGAGGTGCACAACGCCAAGACCAAGCCCAGAGAGGAGCAGTACAACAGCACCTACAGGGTGGTG
TCCGTGCTGACCGTGCTGCACCAGGACTGGCTGAACGGCAAAGAATACAAGTGCAAAGTCTCCAACAAGG
CCCTGGCTGCCCCAATCGAAAAGACAATCAGCAAGGCCAAGGGCCAGCCACGGGAGCCCCAGGTGTACAC
CCTGCCCCCCAGCCGGGAGGAGATGACCAAGAACCAGGTGTCCCTGACCTGTCTGGTGAAGGGCTTCTAC
CCCAGCGATATCGCCGTGGAGTGGGAGAGCAACGGCCAGCCCGAGAACAACTACAAGACCACCCCCCCAG
TGCTGGACAGCGACGGCAGCTTCTTCCTGTACAGCAAGCTGACCGTGGACAAGTCCAGGTGGCAGCAGGG
CAACGTGTTCAGCTGCAGCGTGATGCACGAGGCCCTGCACAACCACTACACCCAGAAGTCCCTGAGCCTG
AGCCCCGGCGGCAGCGGTCTTAATGATATTTTCGAGGCTCAGAAGATTGAGTGGCATGAACACCACCACC
ATCACCACTAAGGCCGGCCTGTAGTCACTGGCACAACGCGTTACCCGGTAAGCCAATCGGGTATACACGG
TCGTCATACTGCAGACAGGGTTCTTCTACTTTGCAAGATAGTCTTGAGTAGTAAAATAAATAGATAGAGA
AAATCAGCCTCGACTGTGCCTTCTAGTTGCCAGCCATCTGTTGTTTGCCCCTCCCCCGTGCCTTCCTTGA
CCCTGGAAGGTGCCACTCCCACTGTCCTTTCCTAATAAAATGAGGAAATTGCATCACAACACTCAACCCT
ATCTCGGTCTATTCTTTTGATTTATAAGGGATTTTGCCGATTTCGGCCTATTGGTTAAAAAATGAGCTGA
TTTAACAAAAATTTAACGCGAATTAATTCTGTGGAATGTGTGTCAGTTAGGGTGTGGAAAGTCCCCAGGC
TCCCCAGCAGGCAGAAGTATGCAAAGCATGCATCTCAATTAGTCAGCAACCAGGTGTGGAAAGTCCCCAG
GCTCCCCAGCAGGCAGAAGTATGCAAAGCATGCATCTCAATTAGTCAGCAACCATAGTCCCGCCCCTAAC
TCCGCCCATCCCGCCCCTAACTCCGCCCAGTTCCGCCCATTCTCCGCCCCATGGCTGACTAATTTTTTTT
ATTTATGCAGAGGCCGAGGCCGCCTCTGCCTCTGAGCTATTCCAGAAGTAGTGAGGAGGCTTTTTTGGAG
GCCTAGGCTTTTGCAAAAAGCTCCCGGGAGCTTGTATATCCATTTTCGGATCTGATCAGCACGTGTTGAC
AATTAATCATCGGCATAGTATATCGGCATAGTATAATACGACAAGGTGAGGAACTAAACCATGACCGAGT
ACAAGCCCACGGTGCGCCTCGCCACCCGCGACGACGTCCCCAGGGCCGTACGCACCCTCGCCGCCGCGTT
CGCCGACTACCCCGCCACGCGCCACACCGTCGATCCGGACCGCCACATCGAGCGGGTCACCGAGCTGCAA
GAACTCTTCCTCACGCGCGTCGGGCTCGACATCGGCAAGGTGTGGGTCGCGGACGACGGCGCCGCGGTGG
CGGTCTGGACCACGCCGGAGAGCGTCGAAGCGGGGGCGGTGTTCGCCGAGATCGGCCCGCGCATGGCCGA
GTTGAGCGGTTCCCGGCTGGCCGCGCAGCAACAGATGGAAGGCCTCCTGGCGCCGCACCGGCCCAAGGAG
CCCGCGTGGTTCCTGGCCACCGTCGGCGTCTCGCCCGACCACCAGGGCAAGGGTCTGGGCAGCGCCGTCG
TGCTCCCCGGAGTGGAGGCGGCCGAGCGCGCCGGGGTGCCCGCCTTCCTGGAGACATCCGCGCCCCGCAA
CCTCCCCTTCTACGAGCGGCTCGGCTTCACCGTCACCGCCGACGTCGAGGTGCCCGAAGGACCGCGCACC
TGGTGCATGACCCGCAAGCCCGGTGCCTGACACGTGCTACGAGATTTCGATTCCACCGCCGCCTTCTATG
AAAGGTTGGGCTTCGGAATCGTTTTCCGGGACGCCGGCTGGATGATCCTCCAGCGCGGGGATCTCATGCT
GGAGTTCTTCGCCCACCCCAACTTGTTTATTGCAGCTTATAATGGTTACAAATAAAGCAATAGCATCACA
AATTTCACAAATAAAGCATTTTTTTCACTGCATTCTAGTTGTGGTTTGTCCAAACTCATCAATGTATCTT
ATCATGTCTGTATACCGTCGACCTCTAGCTAGAGCTTGGCGTAATCATGGTCATTACCAATGCTTAATCA
GTGAGGCACCTATCTCAGCGATCTGTCTATTTCGTTCATCCATAGTTGCCTGACTCCCCGTCGTGTAGAT
AACTACGATACGGGAGGGCTTACCATCTGGCCCCAGCGCTGCGATGATACCGCGAGAACCACGCTCACCG
GCTCCGGATTTATCAGCAATAAACCAGCCAGCCGGAAGGGCCGAGCGCAGAAGTGGTCCTGCAACTTTAT
CCGCCTCCATCCAGTCTATTAATTGTTGCCGGGAAGCTAGAGTAAGTAGTTCGCCAGTTAATAGTTTGCG
CAACGTTGTTGCCATCGCTACAGGCATCGTGGTGTCACGCTCGTCGTTTGGTATGGCTTCATTCAGCTCC
GGTTCCCAACGATCAAGGCGAGTTACATGATCCCCCATGTTGTGCAAAAAAGCGGTTAGCTCCTTCGGTC
CTCCGATCGTTGTCAGAAGTAAGTTGGCCGCAGTGTTATCACTCATGGTTATGGCAGCACTGCATAATTC
TCTTACTGTCATGCCATCCGTAAGATGCTTTTCTGTGACTGGTGAGTACTCAACCAAGTCATTCTGAGAA
TAGTGTATGCGGCGACCGAGTTGCTCTTGCCCGGCGTCAATACGGGATAATACCGCGCCACATAGCAGAA
CTTTAAAAGTGCTCATCATTGGAAAACGTTCTTCGGGGCGAAAACTCTCAAGGATCTTACCGCTGTTGAG
ATCCAGTTCGATGTAACCCACTCGTGCACCCAACTGATCTTCAGCATCTTTTACTTTCACCAGCGTTTCT
GGGTGAGCAAAAACAGGAAGGCAAAATGCCGCAAAAAAGGGAATAAGGGCGACACGGAAATGTTGAATAC
TCATATTCTTCCTT
