>Addgene plasmid #156927 | pD649-HAsp-LRRN3-Fc(DAPA)-AviTag-6xHis | depositor partial sequence | sequence record 302964 | insert (extracellular domain)
GTGGATAAGAAAGTGGACTGCCCTAGACTGTGTACCTGCGAGATCAGACCCTGGTTCACCCCTCGGAGCA
TCTACATGGAAGCCAGCACCGTGGACTGCAACGATCTGGGCCTGCTGACCTTTCCTGCCAGACTGCCTGC
CAACACACAGATCCTGCTGCTGCAGACCAACAATATCGCCAAGATCGAGTACAGCACCGACTTTCCCGTG
AACCTGACCGGCCTGGATCTGAGCCAGAACAACCTGAGCAGCGTGACCAACATCAACGTGAAGAAGATGC
CCCAGCTGCTGAGCGTGTACCTGGAAGAGAACAAGCTGACCGAGCTGCCCGAGAAGTGTCTGAGCGAGCT
GAGCAACCTGCAAGAGCTGTACATCAACCACAACCTGCTGAGCACAATCAGCCCTGGCGCCTTTATCGGC
CTGCACAATCTGCTCAGACTGCACCTGAACAGCAACCGGCTGCAGATGATCAACAGCAAGTGGTTCGACG
CCCTGCCTAACCTGGAAATCCTGATGATCGGCGAGAACCCCATCATCCGGATCAAGGACATGAACTTCAA
GCCCCTGATCAACCTGCGGAGCCTGGTTATCGCCGGCATCAACCTGACAGAGATCCCCGACAATGCCCTC
GTGGGCCTCGAGAACCTGGAATCCATCAGCTTCTACGACAACCGCCTGATCAAGGTGCCACACGTGGCCC
TGCAGAAGGTGGTCAACCTGAAGTTCCTGGACCTGAACAAGAACCCTATCAACAGAATCAGACGGGGCGA
CTTCAGCAACATGCTGCATCTGAAAGAGCTGGGCATCAACAACATGCCCGAGCTGATCTCCATCGACAGC
CTGGCCGTCGACAATCTGCCCGACCTGAGAAAGATCGAGGCCACCAACAATCCCCGGCTGAGCTACATTC
ACCCCAACGCCTTTTTCAGACTGCCCAAGCTGGAATCCCTGATGCTGAATAGCAACGCCCTGAGCGCCCT
GTACCACGGCACAATTGAGAGCCTGCCAAACCTGAAAGAAATCAGCATCCACAGCAATCCCATCCGCTGC
GACTGCGTGATCCGGTGGATGAACATGAACAAGACCAATATCCGGTTCATGGAACCCGATAGCCTGTTCT
GCGTGGACCCTCCTGAGTTCCAGGGCCAGAATGTGCGCCAGGTGCACTTCCGGGACATGATGGAAATCTG
CCTGCCTCTGATCGCCCCTGAGAGCTTCCCCAGCAACCTGAATGTGGAAGCCGGCAGCTACGTGTCCTTC
CACTGTAGAGCCACAGCCGAGCCTCAGCCTGAGATCTACTGGATCACACCCAGCGGCCAGAAGCTGCTGC
CTAACACACTGACCGACAAGTTCTACGTGCACAGCGAGGGCACCCTGGACATCAATGGCGTGACCCCTAA
AGAAGGCGGCCTGTACACCTGTATCGCCACCAATCTTGTGGGCGCCGACCTGAAGTCCGTGATGATTAAG
GTGGACGGCAGCTTCCCTCAGGACAACAACGGCAGCCTGAACATCAAGATCAGAGACATCCAGGCCAACA
GCGTGCTGGTGTCTTGGAAGGCCAGCAGCAAGATCCTGAAGTCTAGCGTGAAGTGGACCGCCTTCGTGAA
AACCGAGAACAGCCACGCCGCTCAGAGCGCCAGAATTCCTTCCGACGTGAAGGTGTACAATCTGACCCAT
CTGAACCCCAGCACCGAGTACAAGATCTGCATCGATATCCCCACCATCTACCAGAAAAACCGGAAGAAAT
GCGTGAACGTGACCACCAAGGGACTGCACCCCGACCAGAAAGAGTACGAGAAGAACAACACCACCACA
